>Addgene plasmid #223681 | pGH1364 | addgene full sequence | sequence record 443662 | Addgene NGS Result
GTCGACGGATCGGGAGATCTCCCGATCCCCTATGGTGCACTCTCAGTACAATCTGCTCTGATGCCGCATA
GTTAAGCCAGTATCTGCTCCCTGCTTGTGTGTTGGAGGTCGCTGAGTAGTGCGCGAGCAAAATTTAAGCT
ACAACAAGGCAAGGCTTGACCGACAATTGCATGAAGAATCTGCTTAGGGTTAGGCGTTTTGCGCTGCTTC
GCGATGTACGGGCCAGATATACGCGTTGACATTGATTATTGACTAGTTATTAATAGTAATCAATTACGGG
GTCATTAGTTCATAGCCCATATATGGAGTTCCGCGTTACATAACTTACGGTAAATGGCCCGCCTGGCTGA
CCGCCCAACGACCCCCGCCCATTGACGTCAATAATGACGTATGTTCCCATAGTAACGCCAATAGGGACTT
TCCATTGACGTCAATGGGTGGAGTATTTACGGTAAACTGCCCACTTGGCAGTACATCAAGTGTATCATAT
GCCAAGTACGCCCCCTATTGACGTCAATGACGGTAAATGGCCCGCCTGGCATTATGCCCAGTACATGACC
TTATGGGACTTTCCTACTTGGCAGTACATCTACGTATTAGTCATCGCTATTACCATGGTGATGCGGTTTT
GGCAGTACATCAATGGGCGTGGATAGCGGTTTGACTCACGGGGATTTCCAAGTCTCCACCCCATTGACGT
CAATGGGAGTTTGTTTTGGCACCAAAATCAACGGGACTTTCCAAAATGTCGTAACAACTCCGCCCCATTG
ACGCAAATGGGCGGTAGGCGTGTACGGTGGGAGGTCTATATAAGCAGCGCGTTTTGCCTGTACTGGGTCT
CTCTGGTTAGACCAGATCTGAGCCTGGGAGCTCTCTGGCTAACTAGGGAACCCACTGCTTAAGCCTCAAT
AAAGCTTGCCTTGAGTGCTTCAAGTAGTGTGTGCCCGTCTGTTGTGTGACTCTGGTAACTAGAGATCCCT
CAGACCCTTTTAGTCAGTGTGGAAAATCTCTAGCAGTGGCGCCCGAACAGGGACTTGAAAGCGAAAGGGA
AACCAGAGGAGCTCTCTCGACGCAGGACTCGGCTTGCTGAAGCGCGCACGGCAAGAGGCGAGGGGCGGCG
ACTGGTGAGTACGCCAAAAATTTTGACTAGCGGAGGCTAGAAGGAGAGAGATGGGTGCGAGAGCGTCAGT
ATTAAGCGGGGGAGAATTAGATCGCGATGGGAAAAAATTCGGTTAAGGCCAGGGGGAAAGAAAAAATATA
AATTAAAACATATAGTATGGGCAAGCAGGGAGCTAGAACGATTCGCAGTTAATCCTGGCCTGTTAGAAAC
ATCAGAAGGCTGTAGACAAATACTGGGACAGCTACAACCATCCCTTCAGACAGGATCAGAAGAACTTAGA
TCATTATATAATACAGTAGCAACCCTCTATTGTGTGCATCAAAGGATAGAGATAAAAGACACCAAGGAAG
CTTTAGACAAGATAGAGGAAGAGCAAAACAAAAGTAAGACCACCGCACAGCAAGCGGCCGGCCGCTGATC
TTCAGACCTGGAGGAGGAGATATGAGGGACAATTGGAGAAGTGAATTATATAAATATAAAGTAGTAAAAA
TTGAACCATTAGGAGTAGCACCCACCAAGGCAAAGAGAAGAGTGGTGCAGAGAGAAAAAAGAGCAGTGGG
AATAGGAGCTTTGTTCCTTGGGTTCTTGGGAGCAGCAGGAAGCACTATGGGCGCAGCGTCAATGACGCTG
ACGGTACAGGCCAGACAATTATTGTCTGGTATAGTGCAGCAGCAGAACAATTTGCTGAGGGCTATTGAGG
CGCAACAGCATCTGTTGCAACTCACAGTCTGGGGCATCAAGCAGCTCCAGGCAAGAATCCTGGCTGTGGA
AAGATACCTAAAGGATCAACAGCTCCTGGGGATTTGGGGTTGCTCTGGAAAACTCATTTGCACCACTGCT
GTGCCTTGGAATGCTAGTTGGAGTAATAAATCTCTGGAACAGATTTGGAATCACACGACCTGGATGGAGT
GGGACAGAGAAATTAACAATTACACAAGCTTAATACACTCCTTAATTGAAGAATCGCAAAACCAGCAAGA
AAAGAATGAACAAGAATTATTGGAATTAGATAAATGGGCAAGTTTGTGGAATTGGTTTAACATAACAAAT
TGGCTGTGGTATATAAAATTATTCATAATGATAGTAGGAGGCTTGGTAGGTTTAAGAATAGTTTTTGCTG
TACTTTCTATAGTGAATAGAGTTAGGCAGGGATATTCACCATTATCGTTTCAGACCCACCTCCCAACCCC
GAGGGGACCCGACAGGCCCGAAGGAATAGAAGAAGAAGGTGGAGAGAGAGACAGAGACAGATCCATTCGA
TTAGTGAACGGATCGGCACTGCGTGCGCCAATTCTGCAGACAAATGGCAGTATTCATCCACAATTTTAAA
AGAAAAGGGGGGATTGGGGGGTACAGTGCAGGGGAAAGAATAGTAGACATAATAGCAACAGACATACAAA
CTAAAGAATTACAAAAACAAATTACAAAAATTCAAAATTTTCGGGTTTATTACAGGGACAGCAGAGATCC
AGTTTGGTTAGTACCGGGCCCGCTCTCGAGGCGGCCGCGGGGACAGCAGAGATCCAGTTTATCGATGAGG
CCCTTTCGTCTTCACTCTGAGTCAGTGACTCAGTGAGTCAGTGACTCAGTGAGTCAGTGACTCAGCTCGA
GGATATCAAGATCTGGCCTCGGCGGCCAAGCTTAGACACTAGAGGGTATATAATGGAAGCTCGACTTCCA
GCTTGGCAATCCGGTACTGTTGGTAAAGCCACCATGGTGAGCAAGGGCGAGGAGCTGTTCACCGGGGTGG
TGCCCATCCTGGTCGAGCTGGACGGCGACGTAAACGGCCACAAGTTCAGCGTGTCTGGCGAGGGCGAGGG
CGATGCCACCTACGGCAAGCTGACCCTGAAGTTCATCTGCACCACCGGCAAGCTGCCCGTGCCCTGGCCC
ACCCTCGTGACCACCCTGACCTACGGCGTGCAGTGCTTCAGCCGCTACCCCGACCACATGAAGCAGCACG
ACTTCTTCAAGTCCGCCATGCCCGAAGGCTACGTCCAGGAGCGCACCATCTTCTTCAAGGACGACGGCAA
CTACAAGACCCGCGCCGAGGTGAAGTTCGAGGGCGACACCCTGGTGAACCGCATCGAGCTGAAGGGCATC
GACTTCAAGGAGGACGGCAACATCCTGGGGCACAAGCTGGAGTACAACTACAACAGCCACAACGTCTATA
TCATGGCCGACAAGCAGAAGAACGGCATCAAGGCGAACTTCAAGATCCGCCACAACATCGAGGACGGCAG
CGTGCAGCTCGCCGACCACTACCAGCAGAACACCCCCATCGGCGACGGCCCCGTGCTGCTGCCCGACAAC
CACTACCTGAGCACCCAGTCCGCCCTGAGCAAAGACCCCAACGAGAAGCGCGATCACATGGTCCTGCTGG
AGTTCGTGACCGCCGCCGGGATCACTCTCGGCATGGACGAGCTGTACAAGTAACTAGAGCGTGGATAACC
GTATTACCGCCATGCATGTGCCCGTCAGTGGGCAGAGCGCACATCGCCCACAGTCCCCGAGAAGTTGGGG
GGAGGGGTCGGCAATTGAACCGGTGCCTAGAGAAGGTGGCGCGGGGTAAACTGGGAAAGTGATGTCGTGT
ACTGGCTCCGCCTTTTTCCCGAGGGTGGGGGAGAACCGTATATAAGTGCAGTAGTCGCCGTGAACGTTCT
TTTTCGCAACGGGTTTGCCGCCAGAACACAGGTAAGTGCCGTGTGTGGTTCCCGCGGGCCTGGCCTCTTT
ACGGGTTATGGCCCTTGCGTGCCTTGAATTACTTCCACCTGGCTGCAGTACGTGATTCTTGATCCCGAGC
TTCGGGTTGGAAGTGGGTGGGAGAGTTCGAGGCCTTGCGCTTAAGGAGCCCCTTCGCCTCGTGCTTGAGT
TGAGGCCTGGCCTGGGCGCTGGGGCCGCCGCGTGCGAATCTGGTGGCACCTTCGCGCCTGTCTCGCTGCT
TTCGATAAGTCTCTAGCCATTTAAAATTTTTGATGACCTGCTGCGACGCTTTTTTTCTGGCAAGATAGTC
TTGTAAATGCGGGCCAAGATCTGCACACTGGTATTTCGGTTTTTGGGGCCGCGGGCGGCGACGGGGCCCG
TGCGTCCCAGCGCACATGTTCGGCGAGGCGGGGCCTGCGAGCGCGGCCACCGAGAATCGGACGGGGGTAG
TCTCAAGCTGGCCGGCCTGCTCTGGTGCCTGGCCTCGCGCCGCCGTGTATCGCCCCGCCCTGGGCGGCAA
GGCTGGCCCGGTCGGCACCAGTTGCGTGAGCGGAAAGATGGCCGCTTCCCGGCCCTGCTGCAGGGAGCTC
AAAATGGAGGACGCGGCGCTCGGGAGAGCGGGCGGGTGAGTCACCCACACAAAGGAAAAGGGCCTTTCCG
TCCTCAGCCGTCGCTTCATGTGACTCCACGGAGTACCGGGCGCCGTCCAGGCACCTCGATTAGTTCTCGC
GCTTTTGGAGTACGTCGTCTTTAGGTTGGGGGGAGGGGTTTTATGCGATGGAGTTTCCCCACACTGAGTG
GGTGGAGACTGAAGTTAGGCCAGCTTGGCACTTGATGTAATTCTCCTTGGAATTTGCCCTTTTTGAGTTT
GGATCTTGGTTCATTCTCAAGCCTCAGACAGTGGTTCAAAGTTTTTTTCTTCCATTTCAGGTGTCGTGAG
CTAGCCCACCATGATTGAACAAGATGGATTGCACGCAGGTTCTCCGGCCGCTTGGGTGGAGAGGCTATTC
GGCTATGACTGGGCACAACAGACAATCGGCTGCTCTGATGCCGCCGTGTTCCGGCTGTCAGCGCAGGGGC
GCCCGGTTCTTTTTGTCAAGACCGACCTGTCCGGTGCCCTGAATGAACTGCAGGACGAGGCAGCGCGGCT
ATCGTGGCTGGCCACGACGGGCGTTCCTTGCGCAGCTGTGCTCGACGTTGTCACTGAAGCGGGAAGGGAC
TGGCTGCTATTGGGCGAAGTGCCGGGGCAGGATCTCCTGTCATCTCACCTTGCTCCTGCCGAGAAAGTAT
CCATCATGGCTGATGCAATGCGGCGGCTGCATACGCTTGATCCGGCTACCTGCCCATTCGACCACCAAGC
GAAACATCGCATCGAGCGAGCACGTACTCGGATGGAAGCCGGTCTTGTCGATCAGGATGATCTGGACGAA
GAGCATCAGGGGCTCGCGCCAGCCGAACTGTTCGCCAGGCTCAAGGCGCGCATGCCCGACGGCGAGGATC
TCGTCGTGACCCATGGCGATGCCTGCTTGCCGAATATCATGGTGGAAAATGGCCGCTTTTCTGGATTCAT
CGACTGTGGCCGGCTGGGTGTGGCGGACCGCTATCAGGACATAGCGTTGGCTACCCGTGATATTGCTGAA
GAGCTTGGCGGCGAATGGGCTGACCGCTTCCTCGTGCTTTACGGTATCGCCGCTCCCGATTCGCAGCGCA
TCGCCTTCTATCGCCTTCTTGACGAGTTCTTCTAAGAATTCGTCGAGGGACCTAATAACTTCGTATAGCA
TACATTATACGAAGTTATACATGTTTAAGGGTTCCGGTTCCACTAGGTACAATTCGATATCAAGCTTATC
GATAATCAACCTCTGGATTACAAAATTTGTGAAAGATTGACTGGTATTCTTAACTATGTTGCTCCTTTTA
CGCTATGTGGATACGCTGCTTTAATGCCTTTGTATCATGCTATTGCTTCCCGTATGGCTTTCATTTTCTC
CTCCTTGTATAAATCCTGGTTGCTGTCTCTTTATGAGGAGTTGTGGCCCGTTGTCAGGCAACGTGGCGTG
GTGTGCACTGTGTTTGCTGACGCAACCCCCACTGGTTGGGGCATTGCCACCACCTGTCAGCTCCTTTCCG
GGACTTTCGCTTTCCCCCTCCCTATTGCCACGGCGGAACTCATCGCCGCCTGCCTTGCCCGCTGCTGGAC
AGGGGCTCGGCTGTTGGGCACTGACAATTCCGTGGTGTTGTCGGGGAAATCATCGTCCTTTCCTTGGCTG
CTCGCCTGTGTTGCCACCTGGATTCTGCGCGGGACGTCCTTCTGCTACGTCCCTTCGGCCCTCAATCCAG
CGGACCTTCCTTCCCGCGGCCTGCTGCCGGCTCTGCGGCCTCTTCCGCGACTTCGCCTTCGCCCTCAGAC
GAGTCGGATCTCCCTTTGGGCCGCCTCCCCGCATCGATACCGTCGACCTCGATCGAGACCTAGAAAAACA
TGGAGCAATCACAAGTAGCAATACAGCAGCTACCAATGCTGATTGTGCCTGGCTAGAAGCACAAGAGGAG
GAGGAGGTGGGTTTTCCAGTCACACCTCAGGTACCTTTAAGACCAATGACTTACAAGGCAGCTGTAGATC
TTAGCCACTTTTTAAAAGAAAAGGGGGGACTGGAAGGGCTAATTCACTCCCAACGAAGTCAAGATATCCT
TGATCTGTGGATCTACCACACACAAGGCTACTTCCCTGATTGGCAGAACTACACACCAGGGCCAGGGATC
AGATATCCACTGACCTTTGGATGGTGCTACAAGCTAGTACCAGTTGAGCAAGAGAAGGTAGAAGAAGCCA
ATGAAGGAGAGAACACCCGCTTGTTACACCCTGTGAGCCTGCATGGGATGGATGACCCGGAGAGAGAAGT
ATTAGAGTGGAGGTTTGACAGCCGCCTAGCATTTCATCACATGGCCCGAGAGCTGCATCCGGACTGTACT
GGGTCTCTCTGGTTAGACCAGATCTGAGCCTGGGAGCTCTCTGGCTAACTAGGGAACCCACTGCTTAAGC
CTCAATAAAGCTTGCCTTGAGTGCTTCAAGTAGTGTGTGCCCGTCTGTTGTGTGACTCTGGTAACTAGAG
ATCCCTCAGACCCTTTTAGTCAGTGTGGAAAATCTCTAGCAGCATGTGAGCAAAAGGCCAGCAAAAGGCC
AGGAACCGTAAAAAGGCCGCGTTGCTGGCGTTTTTCCATAGGCTCCGCCCCCCTGACGAGCATCACAAAA
ATCGACGCTCAAGTCAGAGGTGGCGAAACCCGACAGGACTATAAAGATACCAGGCGTTTCCCCCTGGAAG
CTCCCTCGTGCGCTCTCCTGTTCCGACCCTGCCGCTTACCGGATACCTGTCCGCCTTTCTCCCTTCGGGA
AGCGTGGCGCTTTCTCATAGCTCACGCTGTAGGTATCTCAGTTCGGTGTAGGTCGTTCGCTCCAAGCTGG
GCTGTGTGCACGAACCCCCCGTTCAGCCCGACCGCTGCGCCTTATCCGGTAACTATCGTCTTGAGTCCAA
CCCGGTAAGACACGACTTATCGCCACTGGCAGCAGCCACTGGTAACAGGATTAGCAGAGCGAGGTATGTA
GGCGGTGCTACAGAGTTCTTGAAGTGGTGGCCTAACTACGGCTACACTAGAAGAACAGTATTTGGTATCT
GCGCTCTGCTGAAGCCAGTTACCTTCGGAAAAAGAGTTGGTAGCTCTTGATCCGGCAAACAAACCACCGC
TGGTAGCGGTGGTTTTTTTGTTTGCAAGCAGCAGATTACGCGCAGAAAAAAAGGATCTCAAGAAGATCCT
TTGATCTTTTCTACGGGGTCTGACGCTCGTGGAACGAAAACTCACGTTAAGGGATTTTGGTCATGAGATT
ATCAAAAAGGATCTTCACCTAGATCCTTTTAAATTAAAAATGAAGTTTTAAATCAATCTAAAGTATATAT
GAGTAAACTTGGTCTGACAGTTACCAATGCTTAATCAGTGAGGCACCTATCTCAGCGATCTGTCTATTTC
GTTCATCCATAGTTGCCTGACTCCCCGTCGTGTAGATAACTACGATACGGGAGGGCTTACCATCTGGCCC
CAGTGCTGCAATGATACCGCGAGACCCACGCTCACCGGCTCCAGATTTATCAGCAATAAACCAGCCAGCC
GGAAGGGCCGAGCGCAGAAGTGGTCCTGCAACTTTATCCGCCTCCATCCAGTCTATTAATTGTTGCCGGG
AAGCTAGAGTAAGTAGTTCGCCAGTTAATAGTTTGCGCAACGTTGTTGCCATTGCTACAGGCATCGTGGT
GTCACGCTCGTCGTTTGGTATGGCTTCATTCAGCTCCGGTTCCCAACGATCAAGGCGAGTTACATGATCC
CCCATGTTGTGCAAAAAAGCGGTTAGCTCCTTCGGTCCTCCGATCGTTGTCAGAAGTAAGTTGGCCGCAG
TGTTATCACTCATGGTTATGGCAGCACTGCATAATTCTCTTACTGTCATGCCATCCGTAAGATGCTTTTC
TGTGACTGGTGAGTACTCAACCAAGTCATTCTGAGAATAGTGTATGCGGCGACCGAGTTGCTCTTGCCCG
GCGTCAATACGGGATAATACCGCGCCACATAGCAGAACTTTAAAAGTGCTCATCATTGGAAAACGTTCTT
CGGGGCGAAAACTCTCAAGGATCTTACCGCTGTTGAGATCCAGTTCGATGTAACCCACTCGTGCACCCAA
CTGATCTTCAGCATCTTTTACTTTCACCAGCGTTTCTGGGTGAGCAAAAACAGGAAGGCAAAATGCCGCA
AAAAAGGGAATAAGGGCGACACGGAAATGTTGAATACTCATACTCTTCCTTTTTCAATATTATTGAAGCA
TTTATCAGGGTTATTGTCTCATGAGCGGATACATATTTGAATGTATTTAGAAAAATAAACAAATAGGGGT
TCCGCGCACATTTCCCCGAAAAGTGCCACCTGAC
Features (pLannotate 1.2.2; 22 found; start..end, strand, type, name):
     31..83      -  misc_feature   bom (fragment): basis of mobility region from pBR322
    238..617     +  enhancer       CMV enhancer: human cytomegalovirus immediate early enhancer
    618..817     +  promoter       CMV promoter: human cytomegalovirus (CMV) immediate early promoter
    835..1015    +  LTR            5' LTR (truncated): truncated 5' long terminal repeat (LTR) from HIV-1
   1062..1187    +  misc_feature   HIV-1 Ψ: packaging signal of human immunodeficiency virus type 1
   1171..1509    +  CDS            HIV-1 gag (fragment): gag protein from human immunodeficiency virus 1; gag
   1684..1917    +  misc_feature   RRE: The Rev response element (RRE) of HIV-1 allows for Rev-dependent mRNA export from the nucleus to the cytoplasm.
   2294..2394    +  CDS            Rev (fragment): human immunodeficiency virus 1 (HIV-1) Rev protein; rev; enhances nuclear export of unspliced and incompletely spliced viral mRNAs
   2444..2561    +  misc_feature   cPPT/CTS: central polypurine tract and central termination sequence of HIV-1
   2770..2801    +  promoter       minP: minimal TATA-box promoter with low basal activity
   2834..3553    +  CDS            EGFP: the original enhanced GFP (Yang et al., 1996) mammalian codon-optimized
   3588..4759    +  promoter       EF-1α promoter: strong constitutive promoter for human elongation factor EF-1α
   4771..5562    +  CDS            neo: KKA2_KLEPN - Also known as kan, nptII. Experimental evidence at protein level: Swiss-Prot protein existence level 1. Resistance to kanamycin, neomycin, paromomycin, ribostamycin, butirosin and gentamicin B. From Klebsiella pneumoniae.
   5585..5618    +  protein_bind   loxP: Cre-mediated recombination occurs in the 8-bp core sequence (GCATACAT). Cre recombinase
   5651..5674    +  misc_feature   MCS (fragment): pBluescript multiple cloning site
   5674..6262    +  misc_feature   WPRE: woodchuck hepatitis virus posttranscriptional regulatory element
   6263..6282    +  misc_feature   MCS (fragment): pBluescript multiple cloning site
   6284..6784    +  CDS            nef (fragment): NEF_HV1LA - Experimental evidence at protein level: Swiss-Prot protein existence level 1. Extracellular Nef protein targets CD4(+) T-lymphocytes for apoptosis by interacting with CXCR4 surface receptors. From Human immunodeficiency virus type 1 group M subtype B (isolate Lai) (HIV-1).
   6791..6971    +  LTR            5' LTR (truncated): truncated 5' long terminal repeat (LTR) from HIV-1
   7033..7621    -  rep_origin     ori: high-copy-number ColE1/pMB1/pBR322/pUC origin of replication
   7791..8651    -  CDS            AmpR: β-lactamase; bla; confers resistance to ampicillin, carbenicillin, and related antibiotics
   8652..8756    -  promoter       AmpR promoter: bla
