[The description below was written by a language model from this plasmid's Addgene catalogue record and pLannotate feature annotations shown in this document.]
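Description:
pGH1364 is a lentiviral transfer plasmid carrying a transcriptional reporter for AP-1 activity in mammalian cells. It was derived from a TRE3G doxycycline-inducible lentiviral vector by removing the TetO operator sites and substituting an array of AP-1 binding sites. In bacteria it is maintained through a high-copy ColE1/pUC-type origin and selected with ampicillin via the β-lactamase gene. A small remnant of the pBR322 bom region is also present.

The viral portion has the layout of a third-generation-style HIV-1 vector. A CMV enhancer/promoter drives a truncated 5' LTR, followed by the Ψ packaging signal with a gag fragment, the Rev response element for Rev-dependent export of the genomic RNA, and the cPPT/CTS. Downstream lie a WPRE to boost transcript expression, a nef fragment and a second truncated LTR. Between these elements sit two expression units. In the first, the AP-1 response element array, which is not itself annotated in the feature table, lies upstream of a minimal TATA-box promoter (called miniCMV in the record and minP in the annotation). This promoter has low basal activity and drives EGFP, so fluorescence should rise when AP-1 family factors bind the array. In the second, the constitutive EF-1α promoter expresses neo (nptII), allowing selection of transduced cells with G418. The catalogue lists the marker as gentamicin. A single loxP site follows neo, and the record assigns it no function.

The associated work is a high-throughput screen for antiproliferative peptides that implicated transcription factor families. This fits use of the construct to make stable reporter lines for measuring AP-1 pathway activity.
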