Addgene plasmid #223681: pGH1364
Purpose: AP1_RE-miniCMV-GFP-pEF-G418R
Depositing lab: Gaelen Hess. Depositing organization: University of Wisconsin, Madison. Publication: A High-Throughput Screen for Antiproliferative Peptides in Mammalian Cells Identifies Key Transcription Factor Families. Liila-Fogarty SM, Boyum GE, Schwabe CL, Hess GT. ACS Synth Biol. 2024 Oct 19. doi: 10.1021/acssynbio.4c00337. PubMed 39425622.
Backbone
  Vector backbone: TRE3G inducible vector
  Modifications to backbone: Removed TetO binding sites and replaced with array of AP1 binding sites.
  Vector type: Mammalian Expression, Lentiviral
  Selectable markers: Gentamicin
Growth in bacteria
  Bacterial resistance: Ampicillin, 100 μg/mL
  Growth temperature: 37°C
  Growth strain: NEB Stable
  Copy number: Unknown
Gene/Insert
  Gene/Insert name: GFP and G418 Resistance
Terms and licenses: Academic/Nonprofit Terms; Industry Terms: Not Available to Industry
How to cite: pGH1364 was a gift from Gaelen Hess (Addgene plasmid # 223681 ; http://n2t.net/addgene:223681 ; RRID:Addgene_223681)
